Addgene plasmid #174992: pMSR:MSMEG_1205:Dendra
Purpose: C-term fluorescent fusion
Depositing lab: Keith Derbyshire & Joseph Wade. Depositing organization: Wadsworth Center, New York State Department of Health. Publication: A Mycobacterial Systems Resource for the Research Community. Judd JA, Canestrari J, Clark R, Joseph A, Lapierre P, Lasek-Nesselquist E, Mir M, Palumbo M, Smith C, Stone M, Upadhyay A, Wirth SE, Dedrick RM, Meier CG, Russell DA, Dills A, Dove E, Kester J, Wolf ID, Zhu J, Rubin ER, Fortune S, Hatfull GF, Gray TA, Wade JT, Derbyshire KM. mBio. 2021 Mar 2;12(2). pii: mBio.02401-20. doi: 10.1128/mBio.02401-20. PubMed 33653882.
Backbone
  Vector backbone: pMSR:Dendra
  Vector type: Bacterial Expression ; Integrating Mycobacterial Expression Vector attL5. T7 expression in E. coli
Growth in bacteria
  Bacterial resistance: Apramycin, 25 μg/mL
  Growth temperature: 37°C
  Growth strain: DH5alpha
  Copy number: High Copy
Gene/Insert
  Gene/Insert name: MSMEG_1205
  Species: M. smegmatis
  Promoter: pmycTetO
  Tag / fusion protein: Gly-Ala Linker/Dendra2/1x Flag Tag (C terminal on insert)
  Cloning method: Ligation Independent Cloning
  Sequencing primers: 5′ TGATAGAGTTTGTCCTCCCTATCAG; 3′ TCCATATGCACCTTGACACG
Resource information
  A portion of this plasmid was derived from a plasmid made by: CP000480.1
Terms and licenses: Academic/Nonprofit Terms; Industry Terms: Not Available to Industry
Depositor comments: 5' cloning site: AseI (destroyed), 3' cloning site: HindIII (not destroyed)
How to cite: pMSR:MSMEG_1205:Dendra was a gift from Keith Derbyshire & Joseph Wade (Addgene plasmid # 174992 ; http://n2t.net/addgene:174992 ; RRID:Addgene_174992)
