[The description below was written by a language model from this plasmid's Addgene catalogue record and pLannotate feature annotations shown in this document.]
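Description:
pMSR:MSMEG_1205:Dendra is an integrating mycobacterial expression vector built on the pMSR:Dendra backbone, part of a systematic resource of tagged Mycobacterium smegmatis genes. It is a shuttle-type plasmid of about 5.8 kb. In E. coli it replicates from a high-copy ColE1/pUC-type origin and is selected with apramycin through the aac(3)IV acetyltransferase gene. No mycobacterial replication origin is annotated. Instead, the plasmid carries the mycobacteriophage L5 integrase gene, along with an adjacent fragment of L5 sequence. The integrase catalyses site-specific recombination into the chromosomal L5 attachment site, which gives a stable single-copy insertion.

The payload is the M. smegmatis open reading frame MSMEG_1205, inserted by ligation-independent cloning. The annotation software matched this region by homology to the M. tuberculosis cyclopropane mycolic acid synthase CmaA1, which suggests a related methyltransferase, although the record itself does not state the gene's function. The coding sequence is fused at its C terminus, through a Gly-Ala linker, to Dendra2, a green-to-red photoconvertible fluorescent protein, followed by a single FLAG epitope.

Expression in mycobacteria is driven by the pmycTetO promoter. The short features labelled as "tight TRE" fragments are most likely its tet operator sites, which would allow repression by TetR where that repressor is present. A T7 promoter lies just downstream of these operators and a T7 terminator fragment follows the tag, so the same fusion can be expressed in E. coli strains that supply T7 RNA polymerase.

The stated purpose is a C-terminal fluorescent fusion. This suits imaging of the protein's subcellular localisation in mycobacteria, while the FLAG tag offers a handle for immunodetection or affinity purification.
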