Features (pLannotate 1.2.2; 14 found; start..end, strand, type, name):
    285..389     -  CDS            32 (fragment): VG32_BPML5 - Protein predicted: Swiss-Prot protein existence level 4. From Mycobacterium phage L5 (Mycobacteriophage L5).
    445..549     +  CDS            Y4104_STRCO (fragment): Protein inferred from homology: Swiss-Prot protein existence level 3. From Streptomyces coelicolor (strain ATCC BAA-471 / A3(2) / M145).
    607..626     +  promoter       tight TRE promoter (fragment): Tet-responsive promoter PTight, consisting of seven tet operator sequences followed by the minimal CMV promoter
    633..650     +  promoter       tight TRE promoter (fragment): Tet-responsive promoter PTight, consisting of seven tet operator sequences followed by the minimal CMV promoter
    664..682     +  promoter       T7 promoter: promoter for bacteriophage T7 RNA polymerase
    782..1609    +  CDS            cmaA1: CMAS1_MYCTA - Also known as cma1. Experimental evidence at protein level: Swiss-Prot protein existence level 1. Catalyzes the conversion of a double bond to a cyclopropane ring at the distal position of an alpha mycolic acid via the transfer of a methylene group from S-adenosyl-L-methionine. Cyclopropanated mycolic acids are key factors participating in cell envelope permeability, host immunomodulation and persistence. From Mycobacterium tuberculosis (strain ATCC 25177 / H37Ra).
   1640..2326    +  CDS            Dendra2: Dendra2 is a photoconvertible green fluorescent protein published in 2006, derived from Dendronephthya sp.. It has high acid sensitivity.
   2366..2386    +  CDS            FLAG (fragment): FLAG® epitope tag, followed by an enterokinase cleavage site
   2395..2437    +  terminator     T7 terminator (fragment): transcription terminator for bacteriophage T7 RNA polymerase
   2643..3443    +  CDS            ApmR: aminoglycoside 3-N-acetyltransferase type IV ; aac(3)IV; confers resistance to apramycin (Paget and Davies, 1996)
   3510..3527    -  misc_feature   MCS (fragment): pBluescript multiple cloning site
   3568..4156    +  rep_origin     ori: high-copy-number ColE1/pMB1/pBR322/pUC origin of replication
   4324..4352    +  misc_feature   MCS (fragment): pUC18/19 multiple cloning site
   4912..223     +  CDS            33 (across the origin): VINT_BPML5 - Also known as int. Protein inferred from homology: Swiss-Prot protein existence level 3. Integrase is necessary for integration of the phage into the host genome by site-specific recombination. From Mycobacterium phage L5 (Mycobacteriophage L5).
>Addgene plasmid #174992 | pMSR:MSMEG_1205:Dendra | addgene full sequence | sequence record 345425 | Addgene NGS Result
GTCGCTGAAGCGTGGCTACGCCAAGATCGGTCGGCCGGAACTCCGCATCCACGACCTCCGCGCTGTCGGC
GCTACGTTCGCCGCTCAGGCAGGTGCGACGACCAAGGAGCTGATGGCCCGTCTCGGTCACACGACTCCTA
GGATGGCGATGAAGTACCAGATGGCGTCTGAGGCCCGCGACGAGGCTATCGCTGAGGCGATGTCCAAGCT
GGCCAAGACCTCCTGAAACGCAAAAAGCCCCCCTCCCAAGGACACTGAGTCCTAAAGAGGGGGGTTTCTT
GTCAGTACGCGAAGAACCACGCCTGGCCGCGAGCGCCAGCACCGCCGCTCTGTGCGGAGACCTGGGCACC
AGCCCCGCCGCCGCCAGGAGCATTGCCGTTCCCGCCAGAAATCTAGACGGTGACCACAACGCGCCCGCTT
TGATCGGGGACGTCGAAATATTGGATCGTCGGCACCGTCACGGCCGTGGGAGGCGGCACGATCCGCGACG
TGATGATCGGCCGCATCCCCACGGTGCTGCGCAGTGAGCTCTACGCCATCCCGGCGTTGATCTGTGCGTT
CGCACGCACAGGCCCGGTGTGAGAAGGGTCTCTGACGAGCGGGAGAACTCCCTATCAGTGATAGAGTTTG
TCCTCCCTATCAGTGATAGATAGGCTTAAGGAGTAATACGACTCACTATAGGGAGAAGGAGGCCATTATG
AAAGAAACGCCACAGAAATCGAACATCGCGGTCAAGGTCGGAGCTCCGCCCGGCGAGCGTCACGGATCAA
CAGCAGACGAAGTCCGTTCGCACTACGACCTGTCGAACGAGTTCTTCCGGCTGTGGCAGGACCCCACGCA
GACCTACAGTTGCGCCTACTTCGAACGCGACGACATGACGCTCGAAGAGGCCCAGATGGCGAAAGTCGAT
CTGGCACTTGGCAAGCTGGGCCTGCAACCAGGTATGACTTTGCTCGACATCGGCTGCGGGTGGGGCTCGA
CCATCATGCGCGCGGTCGAGAAATACGACGTCAACGTCATCGGGCTGACGCTGTCGCACAATCAGCGCGC
ACACATCGAGCAGCGCTTCGCCGAATCCGACAGCCCACGCCGCAAAGAGGTCCGGCTGCAACCATGGGAG
GACTTCGACGAGCCGGTCGACCGCATCGTGTCGATCGGGGCGTTCGAACACTTCGGATTCGAGAAGTACG
CAGACTATTTCAAGAAGACCTTCGAGCTGATGCCCGACGACGGCGTGATGCTGCTGCACACCATCGTCTC
GACCAGCAAGGAAGAGGTCGAGGAGATGGGGCTGCCGACGACGATGTCGTTGATGCGGTTCTTCCGGTTC
ATCGTCACCGAGATCTACCCGGGTGGCCGCATCCCGCTGATCGCGATGGTCGAAGACCGTGCCACCGAGG
CCGGTTTCACCGTCACGCGCAAGCAGCGCCTGCGGCCGCACTACGTGCGCACCCTCGACACATGGGCGGC
CAACCTGGAGGCCAAGAAGGACCAGGCCATCGAGATCACGTCCGAAGAGGTCTACGAGCGCTACCTCAAG
TACCTCAAGGGGTGCGCGGACCTGTTCCGCGACGGCTACACCGACGTCTGCCAGTTCACCTGTGAGAAGA
GCGTGGCCAAGCTTGGTGCGGCCGCGGGCAACACGCCTGGCATCAATCTGATCAAGGAGGACATGCGTGT
CAAGGTGCATATGGAGGGCAACGTGAACGGTCACGCCTTCGTGATCGAGGGGGAGGGTAAGGGTAAGCCT
TACGAAGGGACCCAGACCGCCAACCTCACCGTCAAGGAGGGCGCCCCTCTCCCATTCTCGTACGATATCC
TCACTACCGCGGTGCATTACGGGAACCGCGTGTTCACCAAGTACCCCGAGGATATCCCTGACTACTTCAA
GCAGAGCTTCCCGGAGGGATACTCCTGGGAGCGGACGATGACCTTCGAAGACAAGGGTATCTGTACGATC
CGCAGCGACATCTCGCTGGAAGGGGACTGTTTCTTCCAGAACGTCCGTTTCAAGGGGACCAACTTTCCGC
CGAACGGCCCGGTCATGCAGAAGAAGACCCTCAAGTGGGAGCCGAGCACGGAGAAGCTGCACGTTCGGGA
CGGCCTCCTGGTCGGCAACATCAACATGGCGCTGCTGCTGGAAGGCGGCGGCCACTACCTATGCGACTTC
AAGACCACGTACAAAGCGAAGAAGGTCGTCCAGCTGCCCGACGCGCACTTCGTGGACCACCGCATCGAAA
TCCTGGGGAACGATTCGGACTACAACAAGGTCAAGTTGTACGAGCACGCTGTGGCACGCTATAGCCCGCT
CCCGTCGCAGGTCTGGTTCGAAGGCGGCGGCGGGGAGAACCTGTATTTCCAGGACTACAAGGACGACGAC
GACAAGTGATTTAAATAACCCCTTGGGGCCTCTAAACGGGTCTTGAGGGGTTTTTTGTTAACTAGCGTAC
GATCGAATTCCTGCAGCTCACGGTAACTGATGCCGTATTTGCAGTACCAGCGTACGGCCCACAGAATGAT
GTCACGCTGAAAATGCCGGCCTTTGAATGGGTTCATGTGCAGCTCCATCAGCAAAAGGGGATGATAAGTT
TATCACCACCGACTATTTGCAACAGTGCCGTTGATCGTGCTATGATCGACTGATGTCATCAGCGGTGGAG
TGCAATGTCGTGCAATACGAATGGCGAAAAGCCGAGCTCATCGGTCAGCTTCTCAACCTTGGGGTTACCC
CCGGCGGTGTGCTGCTGGTCCACAGCTCCTTCCGTAGCGTCCGGCCCCTCGAAGATGGGCCACTTGGACT
GATCGAGGCCCTGCGTGCTACGCTGGGTCCGGGAGGGACGCTCGTCATGCCCTCGTGGTCAGGTCTGGAC
GACGAGCCGTTCGATCCTGCCACGTCGCCCGTTACACCGGACCTTGGAGTTGTCTCTGACACATTCTGGC
GCCTGCCAAATGTAAAGCGCAGCGCCCATCCATTTGCCTTTGCGGCAGCGGGGCCACAGGCAGAGCAGAT
CATCTCTGATCCATTGCCCCTGCCACCTTACTCGCCTGCAAGCCCGGTCGCCCGTGTCCATGAACTCGAT
GGGCAGGTACTTCTCCTCGGCGTGGGACACGATGCCAACACGACGCTGCATCTTGCCGAGTTGATGGCAA
AGGTTCCCTATGGGGTGCCGAGACACTGCACCATTCTTCAGGATGGCAAGTTGGTACGCGTCGATTATCT
CGAGAATGACCACTGCTGTGAGCGCTTTGCCTTGGCGGACAGGTGGCTCAAGGAGAAGAGCCTTCAGAAG
GAAGGTCCAGTCGGTCATGCCTTTGCTCGGTTGATCCGCTCCCGCGACATTGTGGCGACAGCCCTGGGTC
AACTGGGCCGAGATCCGTTGATCTTCCTGCATCCGCCAGAGGCGGGATGCGAAGAATGCGATGCCGCTCG
CCAGTCGATTGGCTGAGCTCATGAGCGGAGAACGAGATGACGTTGGAGGGGCAAGGTCGCGCTGATTGCT
GGGGCAACACGGGGGATCCACTAGTTCCATGAGCGTCAGACCCCGTAGAAAAGATCAAAGGATCTTCTTG
AGATCCTTTTTTTCTGCGCGTAATCTGCTGCTTGCAAACAAAAAAACCACCGCTACCAGCGGTGGTTTGT
TTGCCGGATCAAGAGCTACCAACTCTTTTTCCGAAGGTAACTGGCTTCAGCAGAGCGCAGATACCAAATA
CTGTCCTTCTAGTGTAGCCGTAGTTAGGCCACCACTTCAAGAACTCTGTAGCACCGCCTACATACCTCGC
TCTGCTAATCCTGTTACCAGTGGCTGCTGCCAGTGGCGATAAGTCGTGTCTTACCGGGTTGGACTCAAGA
CGATAGTTACCGGATAAGGCGCAGCGGTCGGGCTGAACGGGGGGTTCGTGCACACAGCCCAGCTTGGAGC
GAACGACCTACACCGAACTGAGATACCTACAGCGTGAGCTATGAGAAAGCGCCACGCTTCCCGAGGGGAG
AAAGGCGGACAGGTATCCGGTAAGCGGCAGGGTCGGAACAGGAGAGCGCACGAGGGAGCTTCCAGGGGGA
AACGCCTGGTATCTTTATAGTCCTGTCGGGTTTCGCCACCTCTGACTTGAGCGTCGATTTTTGTGATGCT
CGTCAGGGGGGCGGAGCCTATGGAAAAACGCCAGCAACGCGGCCTTTTTACGGTTCCTGGCCTTTTGCTG
GCCTTTTGCTCACATGTTCTTTCCTGCGTTATCCCCTGATTCTGTGGATAACCGTATTACCGCCTTTGAG
TGAGCTGATACCGCTCGCCGCAGCCGAACGACCGAGCGCAACGCGTGCGGCCGCGGTACCCGGGGATCCT
CTAGAGTCGACCACCAAGGGCACCATCTCTGCTTGGGCCACCCCGTTGGCCGCAGCCAGCTCGCTGAGAG
CCGTGAACGACAGGGCGAACGCCAGCCCGCCGACGGCGAGGGTTCCGACCGCTGCAACTCCCGGTGCAAC
CTTGTCCCGGTCTATTCTCTTCACTGCACCAGCTCCAATCTGGTGTGAATGCCCCTCGTCTGTTCGCGCA
GGCGGGGGGCTCTATTCGTTTGTCAGCATCGAAAGTAGCCAGATCAGGGATGCGTTGCAACCGCGTATGC
CCAGGTCAGAAGAGTCGCACAAGAGTTGCAGACCCCTGGAAAGAAAAATGGCCAGAGGGCGAAAACACCC
TCTGACCAGCGGAGCGGGCGACGGGAATCGAACCCGCGTAGCTAGTTTGGAAGAATGGGTGTCTGCCGAC
CACATATGGGCCGGTCAAGATAGGTTTTTACCCCCTCTCGGCTGCATCCTCTAAGTGGAAAGAAATTGCA
GGTCGTAGAAGCGCGTTGAAGCCTGAGAGTTGCACAGGAGTTGCAACCCGGTAGCCTTGTTCACGACGAG
AGGAGACCTAGTTGGCACGTCGCGGATGGGGATCGCTGAAGACTCAGCGCAGCGGGAGGATCCAAGCCTC
ATACGTCAACCCGCAGGACGGTGTGAGGTACTACGCGCTGCAGACCTACGACAACAAGATGGACGCCGAA
GCCTGGCTCGCGGGCGAGAAGCGGCTCATCGAGATGGAGACCTGGACCCCTCCACAGGACCGGGCGAAGA
AGGCAGCCGCCAGCGCCATCACGCTGGAGGAGTACACCCGGAAGTGGCTCGTGGAGCGCGACCTCGCAGA
CGGCACCAGGGATCTGTACAGCGGGCACGCGGAGCGCCGCATCTACCCGGTGCTAGGTGAAGTGGCGGTC
ACAGAGATGACGCCAGCTCTGGTGCGTGCGTGGTGGGCCGGGATGGGTAGGAAGCACCCGACTGCCCGCC
GGCATGCCTACAACGTCCTCCGGGCGGTGATGAACACAGCGGTCGAGGACAAGCTGATCGCAGAGAACCC
GTGCCGGATCGAGCAGAAGGCAGCCGATGAGCGCGACGTAGAGGCGCTGACGCCTGAGGAGCTGGACATC
GTCGCCGCTGAGATCTTCGAGCACTACCGGATCGCGGCATACATCCTGGCGTGGACGAGCCTCCGGTTCG
GAGAGCTGATCGAGCTTCGCCGCAAGGACATCGTGGACGACGGCATGACGATGAAGCTCCGGGTGCGCCG
TGGCGCTTCCCGCGTGGGGAACAAGATCGTCGTTGGCAACGCCAAGACCGTCCGGTCGAAGCGTCCTGTG
ACGGTTCCGCCTCACGTCGCGGAGATGATCCGAGCGCACATGAAGGACCGTACGAAGATGAACAAGGGCC
CCGAGGCATTCCTGGTGACCACGACGCAGGGCAACCGGCTGTCGAAGTCCGCGTTCACCAA
