>Addgene plasmid #174992 | pMSR:MSMEG_1205:Dendra | depositor partial sequence | sequence record 339386 | partial
ATGAAAGAAACGCCACAGAAATCGAACATCGCGGTCAAGGTCGGAGCTCCGCCCGGCGAGCGTCACGGAT
CAACAGCAGACGAAGTCCGTTCGCACTACGACCTGTCGAACGAGTTCTTCCGGCTGTGGCAGGACCCCAC
GCAGACCTACAGTTGCGCCTACTTCGAACGCGACGACATGACGCTCGAAGAGGCCCAGATGGCGAAAGTC
GATCTGGCACTTGGCAAGCTGGGCCTGCAACCAGGTATGACTTTGCTCGACATCGGCTGCGGGTGGGGCT
CGACCATCATGCGCGCGGTCGAGAAATACGACGTCAACGTCATCGGGCTGACGCTGTCGCACAATCAGCG
CGCACACATCGAGCAGCGCTTCGCCGAATCCGACAGCCCACGCCGCAAAGAGGTCCGGCTGCAACCATGG
GAGGACTTCGACGAGCCGGTCGACCGCATCGTGTCGATCGGGGCGTTCGAACACTTCGGATTCGAGAAGT
ACGCAGACTATTTCAAGAAGACCTTCGAGCTGATGCCCGACGACGGCGTGATGCTGCTGCACACCATCGT
CTCGACCAGCAAGGAAGAGGTCGAGGAGATGGGGCTGCCGACGACGATGTCGTTGATGCGGTTCTTCCGG
TTCATCGTCACCGAGATCTACCCGGGTGGCCGCATCCCGCTGATCGCGATGGTCGAAGACCGTGCCACCG
AGGCCGGTTTCACCGTCACGCGCAAGCAGCGCCTGCGGCCGCACTACGTGCGCACCCTCGACACATGGGC
GGCCAACCTGGAGGCCAAGAAGGACCAGGCCATCGAGATCACGTCCGAAGAGGTCTACGAGCGCTACCTC
AAGTACCTCAAGGGGTGCGCGGACCTGTTCCGCGACGGCTACACCGACGTCTGCCAGTTCACCTGTGAGA
AGAGCGTGGCC
